>Addgene plasmid #14766 | pSicoR human Drosha1 | addgene partial sequence | sequence record 21329 | mU6-F 5'-ATATCCCTTGGAGAAAAGCCTT-3'
CTTGTTTGAAGCTCGATGAAGATTTATTCAAGAGATAAATCTTCATCGAGCTTCTTTTTTCTCGAGTACT
AGGATCCATTAGGCGGCCGAATTCGTCGACCTCGAAATTCTACCGGGTAGGGGAGGCGCTTTTCCCAAGG
CAGTCTGGAGCATGCGCTTTAGCAGCCCCGCTGGGCACTTGGCGCTACACAAGTGGCCTCTGGCCTCGCA
CACATTCCACATCCACCGGTAGGCGCCAACCGGCTCCGTTCTTTGGTGGCCCCTTCGCGCCACCTTCTAC
TCCTCCCCTAGTCAGGAAGTTCCCCCCCGCCCCGCAGCTCGCGTCGTGCAGGACGTGACAAATGGAAGTA
GCACGTCTCACTAGTCTCGTGCAGATGGACAGCACCGCTGAGCAATGGAAGCGGGTAGGCCTTTGGGGCA
GCGGCCAATAGCAGCTTTGCTCCTTCGCTTTCTGGGCTCAGAGGCTGGGAAGGGGTGGGTCCGGGGGCGG
GCTCAGGGGCGGGCTCAGGGGCGGGGCGGGCGCCCGAAGGTCCTCCGGAGGCCCGGCATTCTGCACGCTT
CAAAAGCGCACGTCTGCCGCGCTGTTCTCCTCTTCCTCATCTCCGGGCCTTTCGACCTGCATCCATCTAG
ATCTCGATCGAGCAGCTGAAGCTTACCATGACCGAGTACAAGCCCACGGTGCGCCTCGCCACCCGCGACG
ACGTCCCCAGGGCCGTACGCACCCTCGCCGCCGCGTTCGCCGACTACCCCGCCACGCGCCACACCGTCGA
TCCGGACCGCCACATCGAGCGGGTCACCGAGCTGCAAGAACTCTTCCTCACGCGCGTCGGGCTCGACATC
GGCAAAGTGTGGGTCGCGGACGACGGCGCCGCGGTGGCGGTCTGGACC
