[The description below was written by a language model from this plasmid's Addgene catalogue record.]
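Description:
pSicoR human Drosha1 is a lentiviral RNAi plasmid built on the pSicoR PGK puro backbone (about 7.7 kb without insert) and designed for stable, Cre-reversible knockdown of human DROSHA (also called RNASEN), the nuclear RNase III enzyme that carries out the first cleavage step in microRNA maturation. It is maintained in bacteria as a high-copy, ampicillin-selected plasmid, with a recombination-deficient strain recommended, as is usual for lentiviral vectors whose repeated LTR sequences can be unstable. In mammalian cells, transduced populations are selected with puromycin; the backbone name indicates that the resistance gene is driven by a PGK promoter.

The insert is a short hairpin RNA against human DROSHA, cloned by restriction enzyme. The record does not name the shRNA promoter, but the listed sequencing primer reads from a mouse U6 promoter, which is consistent with Pol III-driven hairpin expression. The vector is classified as Cre/Lox. In the pSicoR design ("Cre off"), loxP sites are arranged so that the shRNA is expressed constitutively after integration until Cre recombinase excises the cassette and ends the knockdown. No feature table is provided, so the exact positions of the lox sites, LTRs and other viral elements cannot be confirmed from this record.

The "1" in the name suggests that it is one of a set of hairpins against the same gene. The associated publication concerns how impaired microRNA processing affects cellular transformation and tumorigenesis, which fits use of this construct to deplete DROSHA in human cells and so reduce microRNA biogenesis broadly.
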