Addgene plasmid #14766: pSicoR human Drosha1
Depositing lab: Tyler Jacks. Depositing organization: Massachusetts Institute of Technology. Publication: Impaired microRNA processing enhances cellular transformation and tumorigenesis. Kumar MS, Lu J, Mercer KL, Golub TR, Jacks T. Nat Genet. 2007 May;39(5):673-7. doi: 10.1038/ng2003. PubMed 17401365.
Backbone
  Vector backbone: pSicoR PGK puro
  Backbone size w/o insert (bp): 7700
  Vector type: Mammalian Expression, Lentiviral, RNAi, Cre/Lox
  Selectable markers: Puromycin
Growth in bacteria
  Bacterial resistance: Ampicillin, 100 μg/mL
  Growth temperature: 37°C
  Growth strain: Stbl3
  Copy number: High Copy
Gene/Insert
  Gene/Insert name: Drosha shRNA (alt names: Drosha; Rnasen)
  Species: H. sapiens (human)
  Entrez Gene: DROSHA (a.k.a. ETOHI2, HSA242976, RANSE3L, RN3, RNASE3L, RNASEN)
  Cloning method: Restriction Enzyme
  Sequencing primers: 5′ mU6-F
Terms and licenses: Academic/Nonprofit Terms; Industry Terms: Not Available to Industry
Depositor comments: shRNA sequence: TGAAGCTCGA TGAAGATTTA TTCAAGAGAT AAATCTTCAT CGAGCTTCTT TTTTC
How to cite: pSicoR human Drosha1 was a gift from Tyler Jacks (Addgene plasmid # 14766 ; http://n2t.net/addgene:14766 ; RRID:Addgene_14766)
